Addgene plasmid #185676: pPW3754 : pUC-SpCas9_gRNA-HsIRE1-Cterm
Purpose: SpCas9 and gRNA targeting the C-terminus of HsIRE1
Depositing lab: Peter Walter. Depositing organization: University of California, San Francisco (UCSF). Publication: Endoplasmic reticulum stress activates human IRE1alpha through reversible assembly of inactive dimers into small oligomers. Belyy V, Zuazo-Gaztelu I, Alamban A, Ashkenazi A, Walter P. Elife. 2022 Jun 22;11:e74342. doi: 10.7554/eLife.74342. PubMed 35730415.
Backbone
  Vector backbone: pUC
  Vector type: CRISPR
Growth in bacteria
  Bacterial resistance: Ampicillin, 100 μg/mL
  Growth temperature: 37°C
  Growth strain: DH5alpha
  Copy number: High Copy
Gene/Insert
  Gene/Insert name: ERN1 gRNA (alt names: IRE1alpha; IRE1a)
  gRNA/shRNA sequence: CTGGGGCCACCAGAACAGAG
  Species: H. sapiens (human)
  Entrez Gene: ERN1 (a.k.a. IRE1, IRE1P, IRE1a, hIRE1p)
  Cloning method: Restriction Enzyme; 5′ cloning site unknown (unknown if destroyed)
Terms and licenses: Academic/Nonprofit Terms; Industry Terms: Not Available to Industry
How to cite: pPW3754 : pUC-SpCas9_gRNA-HsIRE1-Cterm was a gift from Peter Walter (Addgene plasmid # 185676 ; http://n2t.net/addgene:185676 ; RRID:Addgene_185676)
