[The description below was written by a language model from this plasmid's Addgene catalogue record.]
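Description:
pPW3754 (pUC-SpCas9_gRNA-HsIRE1-Cterm) is a CRISPR plasmid built on a pUC backbone that supplies both Streptococcus pyogenes Cas9 and a single guide RNA from one construct. It is maintained in E. coli as a high-copy plasmid under ampicillin selection, consistent with the pUC-type origin and beta-lactamase marker that such backbones normally carry. No feature table accompanies the catalogue entry, so the record does not state which promoters drive Cas9 and the guide RNA, whether Cas9 carries nuclear localisation signals or epitope tags, or whether any mammalian selection marker or fluorescent reporter is present.

The insert is a guide spacer directed against human ERN1, the gene encoding the endoplasmic reticulum stress sensor IRE1alpha, with the target site located at the C-terminal end of the coding region. The spacer was introduced by restriction enzyme cloning, although the sites used are not recorded. In cells, the guide RNA would direct Cas9 to make a double-strand break near the end of the ERN1 open reading frame. A cut at this position is the usual starting point for homology-directed knock-in of a tag or reporter at the C-terminus of the endogenous protein when a donor template is co-delivered, but the record itself states only that the plasmid provides Cas9 and the gRNA, and does not describe a donor or a specific edit. The construct is associated with work on how ER stress activates human IRE1alpha through changes in its oligomeric state, which suggests modification of the endogenous locus in human cells.
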