>Addgene plasmid #185676 | pPW3754 : pUC-SpCas9_gRNA-HsIRE1-Cterm | addgene partial sequence | sequence record 365354 | Addgene Partial NGS Result
NNNNNNNGGGCGGGGCGGGGCGAGGCGGAGAGGTGCGGCGGCAGCCAATCAGAGCGGCGCGCTCCGAAAG
TTTCCTTTTATGGCGAGGCGGCGGCGGCGGCGGCCCTATAAAAAGCGAAGCGCGCGGCGGGCGGGAGTCG
CTGCGCGCTGCCTTCGCCCCGTGCCCCGCTCCGCCGCCGCCTCGCGCCGCCCGCCCCGGCTCTGACTGAC
CGCGTTACTCCCACAGGTGAGCGGGCGGGACGGCCCTTCTCCTCCGGGCTGTAATTAGCTGAGCAAGAGG
TAAGGGTTTAAGGGATGGTTGGTTGGTGGGGTATTAATGTTTAATTACCTGGAGCACCTGCCTGAAATCA
CTTTTTTTCAGGTTGGACCGGTGCCACCATGGACTATAAGGACCACGACGGAGACTACAAGGATCATGAT
ATTGATTACAAAGACGATGACGATAAGATGGCCCCAAAGAAGAAGCGGAAGGTCGGTATCCACGGAGTCC
CAGCAGCCGACAAGAAGTACAGCATCGGCCTGGACATCGGCACCAACTCTGTGGGCTGGGCCGTGATCAC
CGACGAGTACAAGGTGCCCAGCAAGAAATTCAAGGTGCTGGGCAACACCGACCGGCACAGCATCAAGAAG
AACCTGATCGGAGCCCTGCTGTTCGACAGCGGCGAAACAGCCGAGGCCACCCGGCTGAAGAGAACCGCCA
GAAGAAGATACACCAGACGGAAGAACCGGATCTGCTATCTGCAAGAGATCTTCAGCAACGAGATGGCCAA
GGTGGACGACAGCTTCTTCCACAGACTGGAAGAGTCCTTCCTGGTGGAAGAGGATAAGAAGCACGAGCGG
CACCCCATCTTCGGCAACATCGTGGACGAGGTGGCCTACCACGAGAAGTACCCCACCATCTACCACCTGA
GAAAGAAACTGGTGGACAGCACCGACAAGGCCGACCTGCGGCTGATCTATCTGGCCCTGGCCCACATGAT
CAAGTTCCGGGGCCACTTCCTGATCGAGGGCGACCTGAACCCCGACAACAGCGACGTGGACAAGCTGTTC
ATCCAGCTGGTGCAGACCTACAACCAGCTGTTCGAGGAAAACCCCATCAACGCCAGCGGCGTGGACGCCA
AGGCCATCCTGTCTGCCAGACTGAGCAAGAGCAGACGGCTGGAAAATCTGATCGCCCAGCTGCCCGGCGA
GAAGAAGAATGGCCTGTTCGGAAACCTGATTGCCCTGAGCCTGGGCCTGACCCCCAACTTCAAGAGCAAC
TTCGACCTGGCCGAGGATGCCAAACTGCAGCTGAGCAAGGACACCTACGACGACGACCTGGACAACCTGC
TGGCCCAGATCGGCGACCAGTACGCCGACCTGTTTCTGGCCGCCAAGAACCTGTCCGACGCCATCCTGCT
GAGCGACATCCTGAGAGTGAACACCGAGATCACCAAGGCCCCCCTGAGCGCCTCTATGATCAAGAGATAC
GACGAGCACCACCAGGACCTGACCCTGCTGAAAGCTCTCGTGCGGCAGCAGCTGCCTGAGAAGTACAAAG
AGATTTTCTTCGACCAGAGCAAGAACGGCTACGCCGGCTACATTGACGGCGGAGCCAGCCAGGAAGAGTT
CTACAAGTTCATCAAGCCCATCCTGGAAAAGATGGACGGCACCGAGGAACTGCTCGTGAAGCTGAACAGA
GAGGACCTGCTGCGGAAGCAGCGGACCTTCGACAACGGCAGCATCCCCCACCAGATCCACCTGGGAGAGC
TGCACGCCATTCTGCGGCGGCAGGAAGATTTTTACCCATTCCTGAAGGACAACCGGGAAAAGATCGAGAA
GATCCTGACCTTCCGCATCCCCTACTACGTGGGCCCTCTGGCCAGGGGAAACAGCAGATTCGCCTGGATG
ACCAGAAAGAGCGAGGAAACCATCACCCCCTGGAACTTCGAGGAAGTGGTGGACAAGGGCGCTTCCGCCC
AGAGCTTCATCGAGCGGATGACCAACTTCGATAAGAACCTGCCCAACGAGAAGGTGCTGCCCAAGCACAG
CCTGCTGTACGAGTACTTCACCGTGTATAACGAGCTGACCAAAGTGAAATACGTGACCGAGGGAATGAGA
AAGCCCGCCTTCCTGAGCGGCGAGCAGAAAAAGGCCATCGTGGACCTGCTGTTCAAGACCAACCGGAAAG
TGACCGTGAAGCAGCTGAAAGAGGACTACTTCAAGAAAATCGAGTGCTTCGACTCCGTGGAAATCTCCGG
CGTGGAAGATCGGTTCAACGCCTCCCTGGGCACATACCACGATCTGCTGAAAATTATCAAGGACAAGGAC
TTCCTGGACAATGAGGAAAACGAGGACATTCTGGAAGATATCGTGCTGACCCTGACACTGTTTGAGGACA
GAGAGATGATCGAGGAACGGCTGAAAACCTATGCCCACCTGTTCGACGACAAAGTGATGAAGCAGCTGAA
GCGGCGGAGATACACCGGCTGGGGCAGGCTGAGCCGGAAGCTGATCAACGGCATCCGGGACAAGCAGTCC
GGCAAGACAATCCTGGATTTCCTGAAGTCCGACGGCTTCGCCAACAGAAACTTCATGCAGCTGATCCACG
ACGACAGCCTGACCTTTAAAGAGGACATCCAGAAAGCCCAGGTGTCCGGCCAGGGCGATAGCCTGCACGA
GCACATTGCCAATCTGGCCGGCAGCCCCGCCATTAAGAAGGGCATCCTGCAGACAGTGAAGGTGGTGGAC
GAGCTCGTGAAAGTGATGGGCCGGCACAAGCCCGAGAACATCGTGATCGAAATGGCCAGAGAGAACCAGA
CCACCCAGAAGGGACAGAAGAACAGCCGCGAGAGAATGAAGCGGATCGAAGAGGGCATCAAAGAGCTGGG
CAGCCAGATCCTGAAAGAACACCCCGTGGAAAACACCCAGCTGCAGAACGAGAAGCTGTACCTGTACTAC
CTGCAGAATGGGCGGGATATGTACGTGGACCAGGAACTGGACATCAACCGGCTGTCCGACTACGATGTGG
ACCATATCGTGCCTCAGAGCTTTCTGAAGGACGACTCCATCGACAACAAGGTGCTGACCAGAAGCGACAA
GAACCGGGGCAAGAGCGACAACGTGCCCTCCGAAGAGGTCGTGAAGAAGATGAAGAACTACTGGCGGCAG
CTGCTGAACGCCAAGCTGATTACCCAGAGAAAGTTCGACAATCTGACCAAGGCCGAGAGAGGCGGCCTGA
GCGAACTGGATAAGGCCGGCTTCATCAAGAGACAGCTGGTGGAAACCCGGCAGATCACAAAGCACGTGGC
ACAGATCCTGGACTCCCGGATGAACACTAAGTACGACGAGAATGACAAGCTGATCCGGGAAGTGAAAGTG
ATCACCCTGAAGTCCAAGCTGGTGTCCGATTTCCGGAAGGATTTCCAGTTTTACAAAGTGCGCGAGATCA
ACAACTACCACCACGCCCACGACGCCTACCTGAACGCCGTCGTGGGAACCGCCCTGATCAAAAAGTACCC
TAAGCTGGAAAGCGAGTTCGTGTACGGCGACTACAAGGTGTACGACGTGCGGAAGATGATCGCCAAGAGC
GAGCAGGAAATCGGCAAGGCTACCGCCAAGTACTTCTTCTACAGCAACATCATGAACTTTTTCAAGACCG
AGATTACCCTGGCCAACGGCGAGATCCGGAAGCGGCCTCTGATCGAGACAAACGGCGAAACCGGGGAGAT
CGTGTGGGATAAGGGCCGGGATTTTGCCACCGTGCGGAAAGTGCTGAGCATGCCCCAAGTGAATATCGTG
AAAAAGACCGAGGTGCAGACAGGCGGCTTCAGCAAAGAGTCTATCCTGCCCAAGAGGAACAGCGATAAGC
TGATCGCCAGAAAGAAGGACTGGGACCCTAAGAAGTACGGCGGCTTCGACAGCCCCACCGTGGCCTATTC
TGTGCTGGTGGTGGCCAAAGTGGAAAAGGGCAAGTCCAAGAAACTGAAGAGTGTGAAAGAGCTGCTGGGG
ATCACCATCATGGAAAGAAGCAGCTTCGAGAAGAATCCCATCGACTTTCTGGAAGCCAAGGGCTACAAAG
AAGTGAAAAAGGACCTGATCATCAAGCTGCCTAAGTACTCCCTGTTCGAGCTGGAAAACGGCCGGAAGAG
AATGCTGGCCTCTGCCGGCGAACTGCAGAAGGGAAACGAACTGGCCCTGCCCTCCAAATATGTGAACTTC
CTGTACCTGGCCAGCCACTATGAGAAGCTGAAGGGCTCCCCCGAGGATAATGAGCAGAAACAGCTGTTTG
TGGAACAGCACAAGCACTACCTGGACGAGATCATCGAGCAGATCAGCGAGTTCTCCAAGAGAGTGATCCT
GGCCGACGCTAATCTGGACAAAGTGCTGTCCGCCTACAACAAGCACCGGGATAAGCCCATCAGAGAGCAG
GCCGAGAATATCATCCACCTGTTTACCCTGACCAATCTGGGAGCCCCTGCCGCCTTCAAGTACTTTGACA
CCACCATCGACCGGAAGAGGTACACCAGCACCAAAGAGGTGCTGGACGCCACCCTGATCCACCAGAGCAT
CACCGGCCTGTACGAGACACGGATCGACCTGTCTCAGCTGGGAGGCGACAAAAGGCCGGCGGCCACGAAA
AAGGCCGGCCAGGCAAAAAAGAAAAAGTAAGAATTCCTAGAGCTCGCTGATCAGCCTCGACTGTGCCTTC
TAGTTGCCAGCCATCTGTTGTTTGCCCCTCCCCCGTGCCTTCCTTGACCCTGGAAGGTGCCACTCCCACT
GTCCTTTCCTAATAAAATGAGGAAATTGCATCGCATTGTCTGAGTAGGTGTCATTCTATTCTGGGGGGTG
GGGTGGGGCAGGACAGCAAGGGGGAGGATTGGGAAGAGAATAGCAGGCATGCTGGGGAGCGGCCGCAGGA
ACCCCTAGTGATGGAGTTGGCCACTCCCTCTCTGCGCGCTCGCTCGCTCACTGAGGCCGGGCGACCAAAG
GTCGCCCGACGCCCGGGCTTTGCCCGGGCGGCCTCAGTGAGCGAGCGAGCGCGCAGCTGCCTGCAGGGGC
GCCTGATGCGGTATTTTCTCCTTACGCATCTGTGCGGTATTTCACACCGCATA
[95 nt withheld, positions 5094-5188]
T
[46 nt withheld, positions 5190-5235]
C
[141 nt withheld, positions 5237-5377]
CCTTTGACGTTGGAGTCCACGTTCTTT
[37 nt withheld, positions 5405-5441]
ACTCTATCTCGGGCTATTCTTTTGATTTATAAGGGATTTTGCCGATTTCGGTCTATTGGTTAAAAAATGA
GCTGATTTAACAAAAATTTAACGCGAATTTTAACAAAATATTAACGTTTACAATTTTATGGTGCACTCTC
AGTACAATCTGCTCTGATGCCGCATAGTTAAGCCAGCCCCGACACCCGCCAACACCCGCTGACGCGCCCT
GACGGGCTTGTCTGCTCCCGGCATCCGCTTACAGACAAGCTGTGACCGTCTCCGGGAGCTGCATGTGTCA
GAGGTTTTCACCGTCATCACCGAAACGCGCGAGACGAAAGGGCCTCGTGATACGCCTATTTTTATAGGTT
AATGTCATGATAATAATGGTTTCTTAGACGTCAGGTGGCACTTTTCGGGGAAATGTGCGCGGAACCCCTA
TTTGTTTATTTTTCTAAATACATTCAAATATGTATCCGCTCATGAGACAATAACCCTGATAAATGCTTCA
ATAATATTGAAAAAGGAAGAGTATGAGTATTCAACATTTCCGTGTCGCCCTTATTCCCTTTTTTGCGGCA
TTTTGCCTTCCTGTTTTTGCTCACCCAGAAACGCTGGTGAAAGTAAAAGATGCTGAAGATCAGTTGGGTG
CACGAGTGGGTTACATCGAACTGGATCTCAACAGCGGTAAGATCCTTGAGAGTTTTCGCCCCGAAGAACG
TTTTCCAATGATGAGCACTTTTAAAGTTCTGCTATGTGGCGCGGTATTATCCCGTATTGACGCCGGGCAA
GAGCAACTCGGTCGCCGCATACACTATTCTCAGAATGACTTGGTTGAGTACTCACCAGTCACAGAAAAGC
ATCTTACGGATGGCATGACAGTAAGAGAATTATGCAGTGCTGCCATAACCATGAGTGATAACACTGCGGC
CAACTTACTTCTGACAACGATCGGAGGACCGAAGGAGCTAACCGCTTTTTTGCACAACATGGGGGATCAT
GTAACTCGCCTTGATCGTTGGGAACCGGAGCTGAATGAAGCCATACCAAACGACGAGCGTGACACCACGA
TGCCTGTAGCAATGGCAACAACGTTGCGCAAACTATTAACTGGCGAACTACTTACTCTAGCTTCCCGGCA
ACAATTAATAGACTGGATGGAGGCGGATAAAGTTGCAGGACCACTTCTGCGCTCGGCCCTTCCGGCTGGC
TGGTTTATTGCTGATAAATCTGGAGCCGGTGAGCGTGGAAGCCGCGGTATCATTGCAGCACTGGGGCCAG
ATGGTAAGCCCTCCCGTATCGTAGTTATCTACACGACGGGGAGTCAGGCAACTATGGATGAACGAAATAG
ACAGATCGCTGAGATAGGTGCCTCACTGATTAAGCATTGGTAACTGTCAGACCAAGTTTACTCATATATA
CTTTAGATTGATTTAAAACTTCATTTTTAATTTAAAAGGATCTAGGTGAAGATCCTTTTTGATAATCTCA
TGACCAAAATCCCTTAACGTGAGTTTTCGTTCCACTGAGCGTCAGACCCCGTAGAAAAGATCAAAGGATC
TTCTTGAGATCCTTTTTTTCTGCGCGTAATCTGCTGCTTGCAAACAAAAAAACCACCGCTACCAGCGGTG
GTTTGTTTGCCGGATCAAGAGCTACCAACTCTTTTTCCGAAGGTAACTGGCTTCAGCAGAGCGCAGATAC
CAAATACTGTTCTTCTAGTGTAGCCGTAGTTAGGCCACCACTTCAAGAACTCTGTAGCACCGCCTACATA
CCTCGCTCTGCTAATCCTGTTACCAGTGGCTGCTGCCAGTGGCGATAAGTCGTGTCTTACCGGGTTGGAC
TCAAGACGATAGTTACCGGATAAGGCGCAGCGGTCGGGCTGAACGGGGGGTTCGTGCACACAGCCCAGCT
TGGAGCGAACGACCTACACCGAACTGAGATACCTACAGCGTGAGCTATGAGAAAGCGCCACGCTTCCCGA
AGGGAGAAAGGCGGACAGGTATCCGGTAAGCGGCAGGGTCGGAACAGGAGAGCGCACGAGGGAGCTTCCA
GGGGGAAACGCCTGGTATCTTTATAGTCCTGTCGGGTTTCGCCACCTCTGACTTGAGCGTCGATTTTTGT
GATGCTCGTCAGGGGGGCGGAGCCTATGGAAAAACGCCAGCAACGCGGCCTTTTTACGGTTCCTGGCCTT
TTGCTGGCCTTTTGCTCACATGTGAGGGCCTATTTCCCATGATTCCTTCATATTTGCATATACGATACAA
GGCTGTTAGAGAGATAATTGGAATTAATTTGACTGTAAACACAAAGATATTAGTACAAAATACGTGACGT
AGAAAGTAATAATTTCTTGGGTAGTTTGCAGTTTTAAAATTATGTTTTAAAATGGACTATCATATGCTTA
CCGTAACTTGAAAGTATTTCGATTTCTTGGCTTTATATATCTTGTGGAAAGGACGAAACACCGCTGGGGC
CACCAGAACAGAGGTTTTAGAGCTAGAAATAGCAAGTTAAAATAAGGCTAGTCCGTTATCAACTTGAAAA
AGTGGCACCGAGTCGGTGCTTTTTTGTTTTAGAGCTAGAAATAGCAAGTTAAAATAAGGCTAGTCCGTTT
TTAGCGCGTGCGCCAATTCTGCAGACAAATGGCTCTAGAGGTACCCGTTACATAACTTACGGTAAATGGC
CCGCCTGGCTGACCGCCCAACGACCCCCGCCCATTGACGTCAATAGTAACGCCAATAGGGACTTTCCATT
GACGTCAATGGGTGGAGTATTTACGGTAAACTGCCCACTTGGCAGTACATCAAGTGTATCATATGCCAAG
TACGCCCCCTATTGACGTCAATGACGGTAAATGGCCCGCCTGGCATTGTGCCCAGTACATGACCTTATGG
GACTTTCCTACTTGGCAGTACATCTACGTATTAGTCATCGCTATTACCATGGTCGAGGTGAGCCCCACGT
TCTGCTTCACTCTCCCCATCTCCCCCCCCTCCCCACCCCCAATTTTGTATTTATTTATTTTTTAATTATT
TTGTGCAGCGATGGGGGCGGGGGGGGGGG
